Addgene plasmid #164639: MEK1C218
Purpose: Bacterial expression plasmid for His6-MEK1C218
Depositing lab: Ben Davis. Depositing organization: University of Oxford. Publication: LanCLs add glutathione to dehydroamino acids generated at phosphorylated sites in the proteome. Lai KY, Galan SRG, Zeng Y, Zhou TH, He C, Raj R, Riedl J, Liu S, Chooi KP, Garg N, Zeng M, Jones LH, Hutchings GJ, Mohammed S, Nair SK, Chen J, Davis BG, van der Donk WA. Cell. 2021 Apr 27. pii: S0092-8674(21)00436-0. doi: 10.1016/j.cell.2021.04.001. PubMed 33932340.
Backbone
  Vector backbone: pET28a
  Vector type: Bacterial Expression
Growth in bacteria
  Bacterial resistance: Kanamycin, 50 μg/mL
  Growth temperature: 37°C
  Growth strain: DH5alpha
  Copy number: Low Copy
Gene/Insert
  Gene/Insert name: mitogen-activated protein kinase kinase 1 (alt name: MAP2K1, MAPKK1, MEK1)
  Species: H. sapiens (human)
  Insert size (bp): 1242
  Mutation: G(-19)F/S218C/C277S/C376S
  Entrez Gene: MAP2K1 (a.k.a. CFC3, MAPKK1, MEK1, MEL, MKK1, PRKMK1)
  Promoter: T7
  Tag / fusion protein: His6-tag (N terminal on insert)
  Cloning method: Unknown
  Sequencing primers: 5′ TAATACGACTCACTATAGGG; 3′ GCTAGTTATTGCTCAGCGG
Resource information
  A portion of this plasmid was derived from a plasmid made by: Genscript.
Terms and licenses: Academic/Nonprofit Terms; Industry Terms: Not Available to Industry
How to cite: MEK1C218 was a gift from Ben Davis (Addgene plasmid # 164639 ; http://n2t.net/addgene:164639 ; RRID:Addgene_164639)
