[The description below was written by a language model from this plasmid's Addgene catalogue record and pLannotate feature annotations shown in this document.]
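Description:
MEK1C218 is a bacterial expression plasmid built on the pET28a backbone for producing an N-terminally His6-tagged variant of human MEK1 (MAP2K1, mitogen-activated protein kinase kinase 1) in E. coli. It is selected with kanamycin through the KanR aminoglycoside phosphotransferase gene. It replicates from a ColE1/pBR322-type origin accompanied by the rop gene and bom region, consistent with the low copy number recorded. An f1 origin is also present, and the short tetracycline-resistance fragments annotated in the backbone are non-functional remnants.

The roughly 1.2 kb insert sits downstream of a T7 promoter with an adjacent lac operator and the T7 gene 10 ribosome binding site, and it is followed by a T7 terminator. The plasmid also carries lacI under its own promoter, so transcription is repressed until induction with IPTG in a host that supplies T7 RNA polymerase. The reading frame begins with the vector's histidine tag (matched by the annotation software to a fragment of a composite tag) and a thrombin cleavage site, which would allow tag removal after affinity purification. A histidine-tag fragment is also annotated downstream of the MAP2K1 coding sequence, but the record does not show whether it is translated, and the catalogue lists only the N-terminal tag.

The recorded mutations are G(-19)F (a change within the leader sequence preceding the kinase), S218C, C277S and C376S. Ser218 is one of the activation-loop sites phosphorylated by RAF, so this variant places a cysteine at that position while replacing two native cysteines with serine. The associated publication concerns glutathione addition to dehydroamino acids formed at phosphorylated sites, which suggests the protein serves as a substrate for site-selective chemical modification at residue 218, although the record itself states only the expression purpose.
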