Features (pLannotate 1.2.2; 21 found; start..end, strand, type, name):
     67..85      +  promoter       T7 promoter: promoter for bacteriophage T7 RNA polymerase
     86..110     +  protein_bind   lac operator: The lac repressor binds to the lac operator to inhibit transcription in E. coli. This inhibition can be relieved by adding lactose or isopropyl-β-D-thiogalactopyranoside (IPTG). lac repressor encoded by lacI
    125..147     +  RBS            RBS: efficient ribosome binding site from bacteriophage T7 gene 10 (Olins and Rangwala, 1989)
    166..182     +  CDS            capTEV™ (fragment): composite tag for in vivo biotinylation, TEV protease cleavage, and 6xHis tagging
    193..210     +  CDS            thrombin site: thrombin recognition and cleavage site
    214..1392    +  CDS            MAP2K1: MP2K1_HUMAN - Also known as MEK1, PRKMK1. Experimental evidence at protein level: Swiss-Prot protein existence level 1. Dual specificity protein kinase which acts as an essential component of the MAP kinase signal transduction pathway. Binding of extracellular ligands such as growth factors, cytokines and hormones to their cell-surface receptors activates RAS and this initiates RAF1 activation. RAF1 then further activates the dual-specificity protein kinases MAP2K1/MEK1 and MAP2K2/MEK2. Both MAP2K1/MEK1 and MAP2K2/MEK2 function specifically in the MAPK/ERK cascade, and catalyze the concomitant
   1442..1459    +  CDS            9xHis (fragment): 9xHis affinity tag
   1469..1518    +  CDS            SET1 (fragment): solubility-enhancement tag derived from T7 phage gene 10B
   1526..1573    +  terminator     T7 terminator: transcription terminator for bacteriophage T7 RNA polymerase
   1610..2038    +  rep_origin     f1 ori (sequence partly withheld): f1 bacteriophage origin of replication; arrow indicates direction of (+) strand synthesis
   2091..2148    +  promoter       AmpR promoter (fragment): bla
   2157..2972    -  CDS            KanR: aminoglycoside phosphotransferase; aph(3')-Ia; confers resistance to kanamycin in bacteria or G418 (Geneticin®) in eukaryotes
   3094..3682    +  rep_origin     ori: high-copy-number ColE1/pMB1/pBR322/pUC origin of replication
   3868..4007    -  misc_feature   bom: basis of mobility region from pBR322
   4109..4300    -  CDS            rop: Rop protein, which maintains plasmids at low copy number; rop
   4317..4697    +  CDS            YPB1_ECOLX: Protein predicted: Swiss-Prot protein existence level 4. From Escherichia coli.
   4769..5060    -  CDS            TcR (fragment): tetracycline efflux protein; tet; confers resistance to tetracycline
   5075..5096    -  protein_bind   CAP binding site: CAP binding activates transcription in the presence of cAMP. E. coli catabolite activator protein
   5109..6191    -  CDS            lacI: lac repressor; lacI; The lac repressor binds to the lac operator to inhibit transcription in E. coli. This inhibition can be relieved by adding lactose or isopropyl-β-D-thiogalactopyranoside (IPTG).
   6192..6269    -  promoter       lacI promoter: lacI
   6277..45      -  CDS            TcR (fragment) (across the origin): tetracycline efflux protein; tet; confers resistance to tetracycline
>Addgene plasmid #164639 | MEK1C218 | addgene full sequence | sequence record 328774 | Addgene NGS Result
GTGGCGCCGGTGATGCCGGCCACGATGCGTCCGGCGTAGAGGATCGAGATCTCGATCCCGCGAAATTAAT
ACGACTCACTATAGGGGAATTGTGAGCGGATAACAATTCCCCTCTAGAAATAATTTTGTTTAACTTTAAG
AAGGAGATATACCATGTTCAGCAGCCATCATCATCATCATCACAGCAGCGGCCTGGTGCCGCGCGGCAGC
CATATGCCGAAAAAAAAACCGACCCCGATTCAACTGAACCCGGCTCCGGATGGCTCCGCTGTCAATGGCA
CCTCAAGCGCAGAAACGAACCTGGAAGCGCTGCAGAAAAAACTGGAAGAACTGGAACTGGATGAACAGCA
ACGTAAACGCCTGGAAGCCTTTCTGACCCAGAAACAAAAAGTGGGCGAACTGAAAGATGACGATTTCGAA
AAAATCAGTGAACTGGGCGCCGGTAACGGCGGTGTGGTTTTTAAAGTCAGCCATAAACCGTCTGGTCTGG
TGATGGCACGTAAACTGATTCACCTGGAAATCAAACCGGCTATTCGTAACCAGATTATCCGCGAACTGCA
AGTGCTGCATGAATGCAATTCTCCGTATATTGTTGGCTTTTATGGTGCGTTCTACAGTGACGGCGAAATT
TCCATCTGTATGGAACACATGGACGGCGGTAGCCTGGATCAGGTTCTGAAAAAAGCAGGCCGTATCCCGG
AACAAATTCTGGGTAAAGTCTCTATTGCTGTGATCAAAGGCCTGACGTACCTGCGTGAAAAACATAAAAT
CATGCACCGCGATGTGAAACCGTCAAACATCCTGGTTAATTCGCGCGGTGAAATTAAACTGTGCGACTTT
GGCGTTAGCGGTCAGCTGATTGATTGTATGGCGAACTCTTTCGTCGGCACCCGTAGTTATATGTCCCCGG
AACGCCTGCAGGGTACGCATTACTCAGTGCAATCGGATATCTGGTCAATGGGCCTGTCGCTGGTTGAAAT
GGCCGTTGGTCGTTATCCGATTCCGCCGCCGGACGCCAAAGAACTGGAACTGATGTTTGGCTCTCAGGTT
GAAGGTGATGCGGCCGAAACCCCGCCGCGTCCGCGTACCCCGGGTCGTCCGCTGAGCTCTTATGGTATGG
ACAGCCGTCCGCCGATGGCAATCTTCGAACTGCTGGATTACATTGTGAATGAACCGCCGCCAAAACTGCC
GAGCGGCGTGTTTAGCCTGGAATTTCAGGACTTCGTCAACAAATGTCTGATCAAAAATCCGGCAGAACGT
GCTGATCTGAAACAACTGATGGTCCACGCTTTTATTAAACGCTCCGACGCGGAAGAAGTGGATTTCGCCG
GTTGGCTGTCTTCGACCATTGGCCTGAATCAACCGTCAACGCCGACCCACGCTGCTGGTGTGTAAGGATC
CGAATTCGAGCTCCGTCGACAAGCTTGCGGCCGCACTCGAGCACCACCACCACCACCACTGAGATCCGGC
TGCTAACAAAGCCCGAAAGGAAGCTGAGTTGGCTGCTGCCACCGCTGAGCAATAACTAGCATAACCCCTT
GGGGCCTCTAAACGGGTCTTGAGGGGTTTTTTGCTGAAAGGAGGAACTATATCCGGATTGGCGAATGGG
[124 nt withheld, positions 1610-1733]
C
[91 nt withheld, positions 1735-1825]
A
[49 nt withheld, positions 1827-1875]
CCTTTGACGTTGGAGTCCACGTTCTTT
[37 nt withheld, positions 1903-1939]
ACCCTATCTCGGTCTATTCTTTTGATTTATAAGGGATTTTGCCGATTTCGGCCTATTGGTTAAAAAATGA
GCTGATTTAACAAAAATTTAACGCGAATTTTAACAAAATATTAACGCTTACAATTTAGGTGGCACTTTTC
GGGGAAATGTGCGCGGAACCCCTATTTGTTTATTTTTCTAAATACATTCAAATATGTATCCGCTCATGAA
TTAATTCTTAGAAAAACTCATCGAGCATCAAATGAAACTGCAATTTATTCATATCAGGATTATCAATACC
ATATTTTTGAAAAAGCCGTTTCTGTAATGAAGGAGAAAACTCACCGAGGCAGTTCCATAGGATGGCAAGA
TCCTGGTATCGGTCTGCGATTCCGACTCGTCCAACATCAATACAACCTATTAATTTCCCCTCGTCAAAAA
TAAGGTTATCAAGTGAGAAATCACCATGAGTGACGACTGAATCCGGTGAGAATGGCAAAAGTTTATGCAT
TTCTTTCCAGACTTGTTCAACAGGCCAGCCATTACGCTCGTCATCAAAATCACTCGCATCAACCAAACCG
TTATTCATTCGTGATTGCGCCTGAGCGAGACGAAATACGCGATCGCTGTTAAAAGGACAATTACAAACAG
GAATCGAATGCAACCGGCGCAGGAACACTGCCAGCGCATCAACAATATTTTCACCTGAATCAGGATATTC
TTCTAATACCTGGAATGCTGTTTTCCCGGGGATCGCAGTGGTGAGTAACCATGCATCATCAGGAGTACGG
ATAAAATGCTTGATGGTCGGAAGAGGCATAAATTCCGTCAGCCAGTTTAGTCTGACCATCTCATCTGTAA
CATCATTGGCAACGCTACCTTTGCCATGTTTCAGAAACAACTCTGGCGCATCGGGCTTCCCATACAATCG
ATAGATTGTCGCACCTGATTGCCCGACATTATCGCGAGCCCATTTATACCCATATAAATCAGCATCCATG
TTGGAATTTAATCGCGGCCTAGAGCAAGACGTTTCCCGTTGAATATGGCTCATAACACCCCTTGTATTAC
TGTTTATGTAAGCAGACAGTTTTATTGTTCATGACCAAAATCCCTTAACGTGAGTTTTCGTTCCACTGAG
CGTCAGACCCCGTAGAAAAGATCAAAGGATCTTCTTGAGATCCTTTTTTTCTGCGCGTAATCTGCTGCTT
GCAAACAAAAAAACCACCGCTACCAGCGGTGGTTTGTTTGCCGGATCAAGAGCTACCAACTCTTTTTCCG
AAGGTAACTGGCTTCAGCAGAGCGCAGATACCAAATACTGTCCTTCTAGTGTAGCCGTAGTTAGGCCACC
ACTTCAAGAACTCTGTAGCACCGCCTACATACCTCGCTCTGCTAATCCTGTTACCAGTGGCTGCTGCCAG
TGGCGATAAGTCGTGTCTTACCGGGTTGGACTCAAGACGATAGTTACCGGATAAGGCGCAGCGGTCGGGC
TGAACGGGGGGTTCGTGCACACAGCCCAGCTTGGAGCGAACGACCTACACCGAACTGAGATACCTACAGC
GTGAGCTATGAGAAAGCGCCACGCTTCCCGAAGGGAGAAAGGCGGACAGGTATCCGGTAAGCGGCAGGGT
CGGAACAGGAGAGCGCACGAGGGAGCTTCCAGGGGGAAACGCCTGGTATCTTTATAGTCCTGTCGGGTTT
CGCCACCTCTGACTTGAGCGTCGATTTTTGTGATGCTCGTCAGGGGGGCGGAGCCTATGGAAAAACGCCA
GCAACGCGGCCTTTTTACGGTTCCTGGCCTTTTGCTGGCCTTTTGCTCACATGTTCTTTCCTGCGTTATC
CCCTGATTCTGTGGATAACCGTATTACCGCCTTTGAGTGAGCTGATACCGCTCGCCGCAGCCGAACGACC
GAGCGCAGCGAGTCAGTGAGCGAGGAAGCGGAAGAGCGCCTGATGCGGTATTTTCTCCTTACGCATCTGT
GCGGTATTTCACACCGCAATGGTGCACTCTCAGTACAATCTGCTCTGATGCCGCATAGTTAAGCCAGTAT
ACACTCCGCTATCGCTACGTGACTGGGTCATGGCTGCGCCCCGACACCCGCCAACACCCGCTGACGCGCC
CTGACGGGCTTGTCTGCTCCCGGCATCCGCTTACAGACAAGCTGTGACCGTCTCCGGGAGCTGCATGTGT
CAGAGGTTTTCACCGTCATCACCGAAACGCGCGAGGCAGCTGCGGTAAAGCTCATCAGCGTGGTCGTGAA
GCGATTCACAGATGTCTGCCTGTTCATCCGCGTCCAGCTCGTTGAGTTTCTCCAGAAGCGTTAATGTCTG
GCTTCTGATAAAGCGGGCCATGTTAAGGGCGGTTTTTTCCTGTTTGGTCACTGATGCCTCCGTGTAAGGG
GGATTTCTGTTCATGGGGGTAATGATACCGATGAAACGAGAGAGGATGCTCACGATACGGGTTACTGATG
ATGAACATGCCCGGTTACTGGAACGTTGTGAGGGTAAACAACTGGCGGTATGGATGCGGCGGGACCAGAG
AAAAATCACTCAGGGTCAATGCCAGCGCTTCGTTAATACAGATGTAGGTGTTCCACAGGGTAGCCAGCAG
CATCCTGCGATGCAGATCCGGAACATAATGGTGCAGGGCGCTGACTTCCGCGTTTCCAGACTTTACGAAA
CACGGAAACCGAAGACCATTCATGTTGTTGCTCAGGTCGCAGACGTTTTGCAGCAGCAGTCGCTTCACGT
TCGCTCGCGTATCGGTGATTCATTCTGCTAACCAGTAAGGCAACCCCGCCAGCCTAGCCGGGTCCTCAAC
GACAGGAGCACGATCATGCGCACCCGTGGGGCCGCCATGCCGGCGATAATGGCCTGCTTCTCGCCGAAAC
GTTTGGTGGCGGGACCAGTGACGAAGGCTTGAGCGAGGGCGTGCAAGATTCCGAATACCGCAAGCGACAG
GCCGATCATCGTCGCGCTCCAGCGAAAGCGGTCCTCGCCGAAAATGACCCAGAGCGCTGCCGGCACCTGT
CCTACGAGTTGCATGATAAAGAAGACAGTCATAAGTGCGGCGACGATAGTCATGCCCCGCGCCCACCGGA
AGGAGCTGACTGGGTTGAAGGCTCTCAAGGGCATCGGTCGAGATCCCGGTGCCTAATGAGTGAGCTAACT
TACATTAATTGCGTTGCGCTCACTGCCCGCTTTCCAGTCGGGAAACCTGTCGTGCCAGCTGCATTAATGA
ATCGGCCAACGCGCGGGGAGAGGCGGTTTGCGTATTGGGCGCCAGGGTGGTTTTTCTTTTCACCAGTGAG
ACGGGCAACAGCTGATTGCCCTTCACCGCCTGGCCCTGAGAGAGTTGCAGCAAGCGGTCCACGCTGGTTT
GCCCCAGCAGGCGAAAATCCTGTTTGATGGTGGTTAACGGCGGGATATAACATGAGCTGTCTTCGGTATC
GTCGTATCCCACTACCGAGATATCCGCACCAACGCGCAGCCCGGACTCGGTAATGGCGCGCATTGCGCCC
AGCGCCATCTGATCGTTGGCAACCAGCATCGCAGTGGGAACGATGCCCTCATTCAGCATTTGCATGGTTT
GTTGAAAACCGGACATGGCACTCCAGTCGCCTTCCCGTTCCGCTATCGGCTGAATTTGATTGCGAGTGAG
ATATTTATGCCAGCCAGCCAGACGCAGACGCGCCGAGACAGAACTTAATGGGCCCGCTAACAGCGCGATT
TGCTGGTGACCCAATGCGACCAGATGCTCCACGCCCAGTCGCGTACCGTCTTCATGGGAGAAAATAATAC
TGTTGATGGGTGTCTGGTCAGAGACATCAAGAAATAACGCCGGAACATTAGTGCAGGCAGCTTCCACAGC
AATGGCATCCTGGTCATCCAGCGGATAGTTAATGATCAGCCCACTGACGCGTTGCGCGAGAAGATTGTGC
ACCGCCGCTTTACAGGCTTCGACGCCGCTTCGTTCTACCATCGACACCACCACGCTGGCACCCAGTTGAT
CGGCGCGAGATTTAATCGCCGCGACAATTTGCGACGGCGCGTGCAGGGCCAGACTGGAGGTGGCAACGCC
AATCAGCAACGACTGTTTGCCCGCCAGTTGTTGTGCCACGCGGTTGGGAATGTAATTCAGCTCCGCCATC
GCCGCTTCCACTTTTTCCCGCGTTTTCGCAGAAACGTGGCTGGCCTGGTTCACCACGCGGGAAACGGTCT
GATAAGAGACACCGGCATACTCTGCGACATCGTATAACGTTACTGGTTTCACATTCACCACCCTGAATTG
ACTCTCTTCCGGGCGCTATCATGCCATACCGCGAAAGGTTTTGCGCCATTCGATGGTGTCCGGGATCTCG
ACGCTCTCCCTTATGCGACTCCTGCATTAGGAAGCAGCCCAGTAGTAGGTTGAGGCCGTTGAGCACCGCC
GCCGCAAGGAATGGTGCATGCAAGGAGATGGCGCCCAACAGTCCCCCGGCCACGGGGCCTGCCACCATAC
CCACGCCGAAACAAGCGCTCATGAGCCCGAAGTGGCGAGCCCGATCTTCCCCATCGGTGATGTCGGCGAT
ATAGGCGCCAGCAACCGCACCT
