>Addgene plasmid #164639 | MEK1C218 | depositor partial sequence | sequence record 319623 | MEK1C218 sequence 1242 bps
ATGTTCAGCAGCCATCATCATCATCATCACAGCAGCGGCCTGGTGCCGCGCGGCAGCCATATGCCGAAAA
AAAAACCGACCCCGATTCAACTGAACCCGGCTCCGGATGGCTCCGCTGTCAATGGCACCTCAAGCGCAGA
AACGAACCTGGAAGCGCTGCAGAAAAAACTGGAAGAACTGGAACTGGATGAACAGCAACGTAAACGCCTG
GAAGCCTTTCTGACCCAGAAACAAAAAGTGGGCGAACTGAAAGATGACGATTTCGAAAAAATCAGTGAAC
TGGGCGCCGGTAACGGCGGTGTGGTTTTTAAAGTCAGCCATAAACCGTCTGGTCTGGTGATGGCACGTAA
ACTGATTCACCTGGAAATCAAACCGGCTATTCGTAACCAGATTATCCGCGAACTGCAAGTGCTGCATGAA
TGCAATTCTCCGTATATTGTTGGCTTTTATGGTGCGTTCTACAGTGACGGCGAAATTTCCATCTGTATGG
AACACATGGACGGCGGTAGCCTGGATCAGGTTCTGAAAAAAGCAGGCCGTATCCCGGAACAAATTCTGGG
TAAAGTCTCTATTGCTGTGATCAAAGGCCTGACGTACCTGCGTGAAAAACATAAAATCATGCACCGCGAT
GTGAAACCGTCAAACATCCTGGTTAATTCGCGCGGTGAAATTAAACTGTGCGACTTTGGCGTTAGCGGTC
AGCTGATTGATTGTATGGCGAACTCTTTCGTCGGCACCCGTAGTTATATGTCCCCGGAACGCCTGCAGGG
TACGCATTACTCAGTGCAATCGGATATCTGGTCAATGGGCCTGTCGCTGGTTGAAATGGCCGTTGGTCGT
TATCCGATTCCGCCGCCGGACGCCAAAGAACTGGAACTGATGTTTGGCTCTCAGGTTGAAGGTGATGCGG
CCGAAACCCCGCCGCGTCCGCGTACCCCGGGTCGTCCGCTGAGCTCTTATGGTATGGACAGCCGTCCGCC
GATGGCAATCTTCGAACTGCTGGATTACATTGTGAATGAACCGCCGCCAAAACTGCCGAGCGGCGTGTTT
AGCCTGGAATTTCAGGACTTCGTCAACAAATGTCTGATCAAAAATCCGGCAGAACGTGCTGATCTGAAAC
AACTGATGGTCCACGCTTTTATTAAACGCTCCGACGCGGAAGAAGTGGATTTCGCCGGTTGGCTGTCTTC
GACCATTGGCCTGAATCAACCGTCAACGCCGACCCACGCTGCTGGTGTGTAA
